Addgene plasmid #58409: Puro-Cas9 donor
Purpose: Donor vector for genomic targeting of a Tetracycline-inducible Cas9 cassette to the human AAVS1/PPP1R12C locus
Depositing lab: Danwei Huangfu. Publication: An iCRISPR Platform for Rapid, Multiplexable, and Inducible Genome Editing in Human Pluripotent Stem Cells. Gonzalez F, Zhu Z, Shi ZD, Lelli K, Verma N, Li QV, Huangfu D. Cell Stem Cell. 2014 Jun 11. pii: S1934-5909(14)00205-7. doi: 10.1016/j.stem.2014.05.018. PubMed 24931489.
Backbone
  Vector backbone: N/A
  Vector type: Mammalian Expression, CRISPR
  Selectable markers: Puromycin
Growth in bacteria
  Bacterial resistance: Ampicillin, 100 μg/mL
  Growth temperature: 30°C
  Growth strain: Stbl3
  Copy number: High Copy
Gene/Insert
  Gene/Insert name: hSpCas9 (alt name: Cas9)
  Species: Streptococcus pyogenes
  Insert size (bp): 4101
  Tag / fusion protein: 3xFlag (N terminal on insert); SV40 NLS (N terminal on insert); Nucleoplasmin NLS (C terminal on insert)
Terms and licenses: Academic/Nonprofit Terms; Industry Terms: Not Available to Industry
How to cite: Puro-Cas9 donor was a gift from Danwei Huangfu (Addgene plasmid # 58409 ; http://n2t.net/addgene:58409 ; RRID:Addgene_58409)
