[The description below was written by a language model from this plasmid's Addgene catalogue record and pLannotate feature annotations shown in this document.]
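Description:
Puro-Cas9 donor is a homology-directed repair donor plasmid for placing a tetracycline-inducible Cas9 expression cassette into the human AAVS1 safe-harbour site, located in intron 1 of PPP1R12C. The record gives no named backbone. The 11,573 nt sequence carries a high-copy ColE1/pUC-type origin and a complete β-lactamase gene for ampicillin selection in E. coli. The backbone also contains partial remnants of lacZα, ccdB, a Tn5 transposase and NeoR/KanR, along with T3 and T7 promoters flanking the targeting region. All of these remnants are annotated as fragments and appear to be cloning leftovers rather than functional parts.

The payload lies between left and right AAVS1 homology arms of roughly 800 bp each. Immediately after the left arm, a splice acceptor precedes a promoterless puromycin N-acetyltransferase gene with a bGH polyadenylation signal. In this gene-trap arrangement, puromycin resistance should depend on splicing from the endogenous PPP1R12C transcript, which favours recovery of correctly targeted cells. In the opposite orientation, a tight TRE promoter (seven tet operators plus a minimal CMV promoter) drives human codon-optimised Streptococcus pyogenes Cas9. The Cas9 insert is flanked by Gateway attB1 and attB2 sites and terminated by an SV40 poly(A) signal. According to the catalogue, Cas9 carries an N-terminal 3xFlag tag and SV40 NLS and a C-terminal nucleoplasmin NLS, although only the nucleoplasmin NLS is annotated in the feature table.

No tetracycline transactivator is present on this plasmid, so induction requires one supplied separately. The construct was made for an inducible genome-editing platform in human pluripotent stem cells, in which doxycycline-controlled Cas9 supports rapid and multiplexable editing.
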