Features (pLannotate 1.2.2; 28 found; start..end, strand, type, name):
     40..628     +  rep_origin     ori: high-copy-number ColE1/pMB1/pBR322/pUC origin of replication
    811..903     +  CDS            lacI (fragment): lac repressor; lacI; The lac repressor binds to the lac operator to inhibit transcription in E. coli. This inhibition can be relieved by adding lactose or isopropyl-β-D-thiogalactopyranoside (IPTG).
    916..937     +  protein_bind   CAP binding site: CAP binding activates transcription in the presence of cAMP. E. coli catabolite activator protein
    952..982     +  promoter       lac promoter: promoter for the E. coli lac operon
    986..1008    +  protein_bind   lac operator (fragment): The lac repressor binds to the lac operator to inhibit transcription in E. coli. This inhibition can be relieved by adding lactose or isopropyl-β-D-thiogalactopyranoside (IPTG). lac repressor encoded by lacI
   1051..1069    +  promoter       T3 promoter: promoter for bacteriophage T3 RNA polymerase
   1104..1907    +  misc_feature   HA-L: left homology arm from the adeno-associated virus integration site (AAVS1) within intron 1 of the human PPP1R12C gene
   1914..1939    +  misc_feature   SA: splice acceptor site
   2026..2625    +  CDS            PuroR: puromycin N-acetyltransferase; pac from Streptomyces alboniger; confers resistance to puromycin
   2663..2887    +  polyA_signal   bGH poly(A) signal: bovine growth hormone polyadenylation signal
   2894..2975    -  polyA_signal   SV40 poly(A) signal: SV40 polyadenylation signal
   2998..3081    -  CDS            large T antigen (fragment): large T antigen from SV40 (simian virus 40)
   3159..3183    +  protein_bind   attB2: mutant version of attB; recombination site for the Gateway® BP reaction BP Clonase™
   3209..3256    -  CDS            nucleoplasmin NLS: bipartite nuclear localization signal from nucleoplasmin
   3257..5755    -  CDS            Cas9(C): C-terminal portion of Streptococcus pyogenes Cas9 (Zetsche et al., 2015)
   5756..7357    -  CDS            Cas9(N): N-terminal portion of Streptococcus pyogenes Cas9 (Zetsche et al., 2015)
   7508..7532    -  protein_bind   attB1: mutant version of attB; recombination site for the Gateway® BP reaction BP Clonase™
   7549..7863    -  promoter       tight TRE promoter: Tet-responsive promoter PTight, consisting of seven tet operator sequences followed by the minimal CMV promoter
   7880..8716    +  misc_feature   HA-R: right homology arm from the adeno-associated virus integration site (AAVS1) within intron 1 of the human PPP1R12C gene
   8751..8769    -  promoter       T7 promoter: promoter for bacteriophage T7 RNA polymerase
   8772..8919    +  CDS            lacZα (fragment): LacZα fragment of β-galactosidase; lacZ fragment
   8929..9232    +  CDS            ccdB (fragment): CcdB, a bacterial toxin that poisons DNA gyrase; ccdB; Plasmids containing the ccdB gene cannot be propagated in standard E. coli strains.
   9280..9549    +  CDS            tnpA (fragment): TN5P_ECOLX - Also known as tnp. Experimental evidence at protein level: Swiss-Prot protein existence level 1. Mediates transposition of transposon Tn5 by a 'cut and paste' mechanism. First, the monomeric transposase binds the 19 bp inverted DNA repeats flanking the transposon. Then, dimerization of the DNA- bound transposase creates a synaptic DNA complex. After nicking of the first DNA strand, excision of the transposon proceeds through a series of intermediates. The transposase then mediates the insertion of the transposon at a new site by strand transfer. The activity of the wild- type tran
   9581..10379   +  CDS            NeoR/KanR (fragment): aminoglycoside phosphotransferase from Tn5; aph(3')-II (or nptII); confers resistance to neomycin, kanamycin, and G418 (Geneticin®)
  10400..10450   -  misc_feature   bom (fragment): basis of mobility region from pBR322
  10477..10536   +  promoter       AmpR promoter (fragment): bla
  10629..11489   -  CDS            AmpR: β-lactamase; bla; confers resistance to ampicillin, carbenicillin, and related antibiotics
  11490..11542   -  promoter       AmpR promoter (fragment): bla
>Addgene plasmid #58409 | Puro-Cas9 donor | addgene full sequence | sequence record 392399 | Addgene NGS Result
CTGAGCGTCAGACCCCGTAGAAAAGATCAAAGGATCTTCTTGAGATCCTTTTTTTCTGCGCGTAATCTGC
TGCTTGCAAACAAAAAAACCACCGCTACCAGCGGTGGTTTGTTTGCCGGATCAAGAGCTACCAACTCTTT
TTCCGAAGGTAACTGGCTTCAGCAGAGCGCAGATACCAAATACTGTTCTTCTAGTGTAGCCGTAGTTAGG
CCACCACTTCAAGAACTCTGTAGCACCGCCTACATACCTCGCTCTGCTAATCCTGTTACCAGTGGCTGCT
GCCAGTGGCGATAAGTCGTGTCTTACCGGGTTGGACTCAAGACGATAGTTACCGGATAAGGCGCAGCGGT
CGGGCTGAACGGGGGGTTCGTGCACACAGCCCAGCTTGGAGCGAACGACCTACACCGAACTGAGATACCT
ACAGCGTGAGCTATGAGAAAGCGCCACGCTTCCCGAAGGGAGAAAGGCGGACAGGTATCCGGTAAGCGGC
AGGGTCGGAACAGGAGAGCGCACGAGGGAGCTTCCAGGGGGAAACGCCTGGTATCTTTATAGTCCTGTCG
GGTTTCGCCACCTCTGACTTGAGCGTCGATTTTTGTGATGCTCGTCAGGGGGGCGGAGCCTATGGAAAAA
CGCCAGCAACGCGGCCTTTTTACGGTTCCTGGCCTTTTGCTGGCCTTTTGCTCACATGTTCTTTCCTGCG
TTATCCCCTGATTCTGTGGATAACCGTATTACCGCCTTTGAGTGAGCTGATACCGCTCGCCGCAGCCGAA
CGACCGAGCGCAGCGAGTCAGTGAGCGAGGAAGCGGAAGAGCGCCCAATACGCAAACCGCCTCTCCCCGC
GCGTTGGCCGATTCATTAATGCAGCTGGCACGACAGGTTTCCCGACTGGAAAGCGGGCAGTGAGCGCAAC
GCAATTAATGTGAGTTAGCTCACTCATTAGGCACCCCAGGCTTTACACTTTATGCTTCCGGCTCGTATGT
TGTGTGGAATTGTGAGCGGATAACAATTTCACACAGGAAACAGCTATGACCATGATTACGCCAAGCTCAG
AATTAACCCTCACTAAAGGGACTAGTCCTGCAGGTTTAAACGAATTCGCCCTTTGCTTTCTCTGACCAGC
ATTCTCTCCCCTGGGCCTGTGCCGCTTTCTGTCTGCAGCTTGTGGCCTGGGTCACCTCTACGGCTGGCCC
AGATCCTTCCCTGCCGCCTCCTTCAGGTTCCGTCTTCCTCCACTCCCTCTTCCCCTTGCTCTCTGCTGTG
TTGCTGCCCAAGGATGCTCTTTCCGGAGCACTTCCTTCTCGGCGCTGCACCACGTGATGTCCTCTGAGCG
GATCCTCCCCGTGTCTGGGTCCTCTCCGGGCATCTCTCCTCCCTCACCCAACCCCATGCCGTCTTCACTC
GCTGGGTTCCCTTTTCCTTCTCCTTCTGGGGCCTGTGCCATCTCTCGTTTCTTAGGATGGCCTTCTCCGA
CGGATGTCTCCCTTGCGTCCCGCCTCCCCTTCTTGTAGGCCTGCATCATCACCGTTTTTCTGGACAACCC
CAAAGTACCCCGTCTCCCTGGCTTTAGCCACCTCTCCATCCTCTTGCTTTCTTTGCCTGGACACCCCGTT
CTCCTGTGGATTCGGGTCACCTCTCACTCCTTTCATTTGGGCAGCTCCCCTACCCCCCTTACCTCTCTAG
TCTGTGCTAGCTCTTCCAGCCCCCTGTCATGGCATCTTCCAGGGGTCCGAGAGCTCAGCTAGTCTTCTTC
CTCCAACCCGGGCCCCTATGTCCACTTCAGGACAGCATGTTTGCTGCCTCCAGGGATCCTGTGTCCCCGA
GCTGGGACCACCTTATATTCCCAGGGCCGGTTAATGTGGCTCTGGTTCTGGGTACTTTTATCTGTCCCCT
CCACCCCACAGTGGGGCAAGCTTCTGACCTCTTCTCTTCCTCCCACAGGGCCTCGAGAGATCTGGCAGCG
GAGAGGGCAGAGGAAGTCTTCTAACATGCGGTGACGTGGAGGAGAATCCCGGCCCTAGGCTCGAGATGAC
CGAGTACAAGCCCACGGTGCGCCTCGCCACCCGCGACGACGTCCCCAGGGCCGTACGCACCCTCGCCGCC
GCGTTCGCCGACTACCCCGCCACGCGCCACACCGTCGATCCGGACCGCCACATCGAGCGGGTCACCGAGC
TGCAAGAACTCTTCCTCACGCGCGTCGGGCTCGACATCGGCAAGGTGTGGGTCGCGGACGACGGCGCCGC
GGTGGCGGTCTGGACCACGCCGGAGAGCGTCGAAGCGGGGGCGGTGTTCGCCGAGATCGGCCCGCGCATG
GCCGAGTTGAGCGGTTCCCGGCTGGCCGCGCAGCAACAGATGGAAGGCCTCCTGGCGCCGCACCGGCCCA
AGGAGCCCGCGTGGTTCCTGGCCACCGTCGGCGTCTCGCCCGACCACCAGGGCAAGGGTCTGGGCAGCGC
CGTCGTGCTCCCCGGAGTGGAGGCGGCCGAGCGCGCCGGGGTGCCCGCCTTCCTGGAGACCTCCGCGCCC
CGCAACCTCCCCTTCTACGAGCGGCTCGGCTTCACCGTCACCGCCGACGTCGAGGTGCCCGAAGGACCGC
GCACCTGGTGCATGACCCGCAAGCCCGGTGCCTGATCTAGAGGGCCCGTTTAAACCCGCTGATCAGCCTC
GACTGTGCCTTCTAGTTGCCAGCCATCTGTTGTTTGCCCCTCCCCCGTGCCTTCCTTGACCCTGGAAGGT
GCCACTCCCACTGTCCTTTCCTAATAAAATGAGGAAATTGCATCGCATTGTCTGAGTAGGTGTCATTCTA
TTCTGGGGGGTGGGGTGGGGCAGGACAGCAAGGGGGAGGATTGGGAAGACAATAGCAGGCATGCTGGGGA
TGCGGTGGGCTCTATGGGTCGAGGCAGTGAAAAAAATGCTTTATTTGTGAAATTTGTGATGCTATTGCTT
TATTTGTAACCATTATAAGCTGCAATAAACAAGTTAACAACAACAATTGCATTCATTTTATGTTTCAGGT
TCAGGGGGAGGTGTGGGAGGTTTTTTAAAGCAAGTAAAACCTCTACAAATGTGGTATGGCTGATTATGAT
CCTCTAGAGATATCGTCGACAAGCTTATCGATGCGGCCGCGCTAGCACGCGTCAGCTGACTAGAGGATCC
CCGGATCAACCACTTTGTACAAGAAAGCTGGGTCGGCGCGCCCACCCTTGAATTCTTACTTTTTCTTTTT
TGCCTGGCCGGCCTTTTTCGTGGCCGCCGGCCTTTTGTCGCCTCCCAGCTGAGACAGGTCGATCCGTGTC
TCGTACAGGCCGGTGATGCTCTGGTGGATCAGGGTGGCGTCCAGCACCTCTTTGGTGCTGGTGTACCTCT
TCCGGTCGATGGTGGTGTCAAAGTACTTGAAGGCGGCAGGGGCTCCCAGATTGGTCAGGGTAAACAGGTG
GATGATATTCTCGGCCTGCTCTCTGATGGGCTTATCCCGGTGCTTGTTGTAGGCGGACAGCACTTTGTCC
AGATTAGCGTCGGCCAGGATCACTCTCTTGGAGAACTCGCTGATCTGCTCGATGATCTCGTCCAGGTAGT
GCTTGTGCTGTTCCACAAACAGCTGTTTCTGCTCATTATCCTCGGGGGAGCCCTTCAGCTTCTCATAGTG
GCTGGCCAGGTACAGGAAGTTCACATATTTGGAGGGCAGGGCCAGTTCGTTTCCCTTCTGCAGTTCGCCG
GCAGAGGCCAGCATTCTCTTCCGGCCGTTTTCCAGCTCGAACAGGGAGTACTTAGGCAGCTTGATGATCA
GGTCCTTTTTCACTTCTTTGTAGCCCTTGGCTTCCAGAAAGTCGATGGGATTCTTCTCGAAGCTGCTTCT
TTCCATGATGGTGATCCCCAGCAGCTCTTTCACACTCTTCAGTTTCTTGGACTTGCCCTTTTCCACTTTG
GCCACCACCAGCACAGAATAGGCCACGGTGGGGCTGTCGAAGCCGCCGTACTTCTTAGGGTCCCAGTCCT
TCTTTCTGGCGATCAGCTTATCGCTGTTCCTCTTGGGCAGGATAGACTCTTTGCTGAAGCCGCCTGTCTG
CACCTCGGTCTTTTTCACGATATTCACTTGGGGCATGCTCAGCACTTTCCGCACGGTGGCAAAATCCCGG
CCCTTATCCCACACGATCTCCCCGGTTTCGCCGTTTGTCTCGATCAGAGGCCGCTTCCGGATCTCGCCGT
TGGCCAGGGTAATCTCGGTCTTGAAAAAGTTCATGATGTTGCTGTAGAAGAAGTACTTGGCGGTAGCCTT
GCCGATTTCCTGCTCGCTCTTGGCGATCATCTTCCGCACGTCGTACACCTTGTAGTCGCCGTACACGAAC
TCGCTTTCCAGCTTAGGGTACTTTTTGATCAGGGCGGTTCCCACGACGGCGTTCAGGTAGGCGTCGTGGG
CGTGGTGGTAGTTGTTGATCTCGCGCACTTTGTAAAACTGGAAATCCTTCCGGAAATCGGACACCAGCTT
GGACTTCAGGGTGATCACTTTCACTTCCCGGATCAGCTTGTCATTCTCGTCGTACTTAGTGTTCATCCGG
GAGTCCAGGATCTGTGCCACGTGCTTTGTGATCTGCCGGGTTTCCACCAGCTGTCTCTTGATGAAGCCGG
CCTTATCCAGTTCGCTCAGGCCGCCTCTCTCGGCCTTGGTCAGATTGTCGAACTTTCTCTGGGTAATCAG
CTTGGCGTTCAGCAGCTGCCGCCAGTAGTTCTTCATCTTCTTCACGACCTCTTCGGAGGGCACGTTGTCG
CTCTTGCCCCGGTTCTTGTCGCTTCTGGTCAGCACCTTGTTGTCGATGGAGTCGTCCTTCAGAAAGCTCT
GAGGCACGATATGGTCCACATCGTAGTCGGACAGCCGGTTGATGTCCAGTTCCTGGTCCACGTACATATC
CCGCCCATTCTGCAGGTAGTACAGGTACAGCTTCTCGTTCTGCAGCTGGGTGTTTTCCACGGGGTGTTCT
TTCAGGATCTGGCTGCCCAGCTCTTTGATGCCCTCTTCGATCCGCTTCATTCTCTCGCGGCTGTTCTTCT
GTCCCTTCTGGGTGGTCTGGTTCTCTCTGGCCATTTCGATCACGATGTTCTCGGGCTTGTGCCGGCCCAT
CACTTTCACGAGCTCGTCCACCACCTTCACTGTCTGCAGGATGCCCTTCTTAATGGCGGGGCTGCCGGCC
AGATTGGCAATGTGCTCGTGCAGGCTATCGCCCTGGCCGGACACCTGGGCTTTCTGGATGTCCTCTTTAA
AGGTCAGGCTGTCGTCGTGGATCAGCTGCATGAAGTTTCTGTTGGCGAAGCCGTCGGACTTCAGGAAATC
CAGGATTGTCTTGCCGGACTGCTTGTCCCGGATGCCGTTGATCAGCTTCCGGCTCAGCCTGCCCCAGCCG
GTGTATCTCCGCCGCTTCAGCTGCTTCATCACTTTGTCGTCGAACAGGTGGGCATAGGTTTTCAGCCGTT
CCTCGATCATCTCTCTGTCCTCAAACAGTGTCAGGGTCAGCACGATATCTTCCAGAATGTCCTCGTTTTC
CTCATTGTCCAGGAAGTCCTTGTCCTTGATAATTTTCAGCAGATCGTGGTATGTGCCCAGGGAGGCGTTG
AACCGATCTTCCACGCCGGAGATTTCCACGGAGTCGAAGCACTCGATTTTCTTGAAGTAGTCCTCTTTCA
GCTGCTTCACGGTCACTTTCCGGTTGGTCTTGAACAGCAGGTCCACGATGGCCTTTTTCTGCTCGCCGCT
CAGGAAGGCGGGCTTTCTCATTCCCTCGGTCACGTATTTCACTTTGGTCAGCTCGTTATACACGGTGAAG
TACTCGTACAGCAGGCTGTGCTTGGGCAGCACCTTCTCGTTGGGCAGGTTCTTATCGAAGTTGGTCATCC
GCTCGATGAAGCTCTGGGCGGAAGCGCCCTTGTCCACCACTTCCTCGAAGTTCCAGGGGGTGATGGTTTC
CTCGCTCTTTCTGGTCATCCAGGCGAATCTGCTGTTTCCCCTGGCCAGAGGGCCCACGTAGTAGGGGATG
CGGAAGGTCAGGATCTTCTCGATCTTTTCCCGGTTGTCCTTCAGGAATGGGTAAAAATCTTCCTGCCGCC
GCAGAATGGCGTGCAGCTCTCCCAGGTGGATCTGGTGGGGGATGCTGCCGTTGTCGAAGGTCCGCTGCTT
CCGCAGCAGGTCCTCTCTGTTCAGCTTCACGAGCAGTTCCTCGGTGCCGTCCATCTTTTCCAGGATGGGC
TTGATGAACTTGTAGAACTCTTCCTGGCTGGCTCCGCCGTCAATGTAGCCGGCGTAGCCGTTCTTGCTCT
GGTCGAAGAAAATCTCTTTGTACTTCTCAGGCAGCTGCTGCCGCACGAGAGCTTTCAGCAGGGTCAGGTC
CTGGTGGTGCTCGTCGTATCTCTTGATCATAGAGGCGCTCAGGGGGGCCTTGGTGATCTCGGTGTTCACT
CTCAGGATGTCGCTCAGCAGGATGGCGTCGGACAGGTTCTTGGCGGCCAGAAACAGGTCGGCGTACTGGT
CGCCGATCTGGGCCAGCAGGTTGTCCAGGTCGTCGTCGTAGGTGTCCTTGCTCAGCTGCAGTTTGGCATC
CTCGGCCAGGTCGAAGTTGCTCTTGAAGTTGGGGGTCAGGCCCAGGCTCAGGGCAATCAGGTTTCCGAAC
AGGCCATTCTTCTTCTCGCCGGGCAGCTGGGCGATCAGATTTTCCAGCCGTCTGCTCTTGCTCAGTCTGG
CAGACAGGATGGCCTTGGCGTCCACGCCGCTGGCGTTGATGGGGTTTTCCTCGAACAGCTGGTTGTAGGT
CTGCACCAGCTGGATGAACAGCTTGTCCACGTCGCTGTTGTCGGGGTTCAGGTCGCCCTCGATCAGGAAG
TGGCCCCGGAACTTGATCATGTGGGCCAGGGCCAGATAGATCAGCCGCAGGTCGGCCTTGTCGGTGCTGT
CCACCAGTTTCTTTCTCAGGTGGTAGATGGTGGGGTACTTCTCGTGGTAGGCCACCTCGTCCACGATGTT
GCCGAAGATGGGGTGCCGCTCGTGCTTCTTATCCTCTTCCACCAGGAAGGACTCTTCCAGTCTGTGGAAG
AAGCTGTCGTCCACCTTGGCCATCTCGTTGCTGAAGATCTCTTGCAGATAGCAGATCCGGTTCTTCCGTC
TGGTGTATCTTCTTCTGGCGGTTCTCTTCAGCCGGGTGGCCTCGGCTGTTTCGCCGCTGTCGAACAGCAG
GGCTCCGATCAGGTTCTTCTTGATGCTGTGCCGGTCGGTGTTGCCCAGCACCTTGAATTTCTTGCTGGGC
ACCTTGTACTCGTCGGTGATCACGGCCCAGCCCACAGAGTTGGTGCCGATGTCCAGGCCGATGCTGTACT
TCTTGTCGGCTGCTGGGACTCCGTGGATACCGACCTTCCGCTTCTTCTTTGGGGCCATCTTATCGTCATC
GTCTTTGTAATCAATATCATGATCCTTGTAGTCTCCGTCGTGGTCCTTATAGTCCATGGTGGCACCGGTC
CAACCTGAAAACCGCGGAGCCTGCTTTTTTGTACAAACTTGTTGATCGGAATTCTCCAGGCGATCTGACG
GTTCACTAAACGAGCTCTGCTTATATAGGCCTCCCACCGTACACGCCTACCTCGACATACGTTCTCTATC
ACTGATAGGGAGTAAACTCGACATACGTTCTCTATCACTGATAGGGATAAACTCGACATACGTTCTCTAT
CACTGATAGGGAGTAAACTCGACATACGTTCTCTATCACTGATAGGGAGTAAACTCGACATACGTTCTCT
ATCACTGATAGGGAGTAAACTCGACATCGTTCTCTATCACTGATAGGGAGTAAACTCGACATACGTTCTC
TATCACTGATAGGGAGTAAACTCGACAGTACTAAGCTTTACTAGGGACAGGATTGGTGACAGAAAAGCCC
CATCCTTAGGCCTCCTCCTTCCTAGTCTCCTGATATTGGGTCTAACCCCCACCTCCTGTTAGGCAGATTC
CTTATCTGGTGACACACCCCCATTTCCTGGAGCCATCTCTCTCCTTGCCAGAACCTCTAAGGTTTGCTTA
CGATGGAGCCAGAGAGGATCCTGGGAGGGAGAGCTTGGCAGGGGGTGGGAGGGAAGGGGGGGATGCGTGA
CCTGCCCGGTTCTCAGTGGCCACCCTGCGCTACCCTCTCCCAGAACCTGAGCTGCTCTGACGCGGCTGTC
TGGTGCGTTTCACTGATCCTGGTGCTGCAGCTTCCTTACACTTCCCAAGAGGAGAAGCAGTTTGGAAAAA
CAAAATCAGAATAAGTTGGTCCTGAGTTCTAACTTTGGCTCTTCACCTTTCTAGTCCCCAATTTATATTG
TTCCTCCGTGCGTCAGTTTTACCTGTGAGATAAGGCCAGTAGCCAGCCCCGTCCTGGCAGGGCTGTGGTG
AGGAGGGGGGTGTCCGTGTGGAAAACTCCCTTTGTGAGAATGGTGCGTCCTAGGTGTTCACCAGGTCGTG
GCCGCCTCTACTCCCTTTCTCTTTCTCCATCCTTCTTTCCTTAAAGAGTCCCCAGTGCTATCTGGGACAT
ATTCCTCCGCCCAGAGCAGGGTCCCGCTTCCCTAAGGCCCTGCTCTGGGCTTCTGGGTTTGAGTCCTTGG
CAAGCCCAGGAGAGGCGCTCAGGCTTCCCTGTCCCCCTTCCTCGTCCACCATCTCATGCCCCTGGCTCTC
CTGCCCCTTCCCTACAGGGGTTCCTGGCTCTGCTCTAAGGGCGAATTCGCGGCCGCTAAATTCAATTCGC
CCTATAGTGAGTCGTATTACAATTCACTGGCCGTCGTTTTACAACGTCGTGACTGGGAAAACCCTGGCGT
TACCCAACTTAATCGCCTTGCAGCACATCCCCCTTTCGCCAGCTGGCGTAATAGCGAAGAGGCCCGCACC
GATCGCCCTTCCCAACAGTTGCGCAGCCTATACGTACGGCAGTTTAAGGTTTACACCTATAAAAGAGAGA
GCCGTTATCGTCTGTTTGTGGATGTACAGAGTGATATTATTGACACGCCGGGGCGACGGATGGTGATCCC
CCTGGCCAGTGCACGTCTGCTGTCAGATAAAGTCTCCCGTGAACTTTACCCGGTGGTGCATATCGGGGAT
GAAAGCTGGCGCATGATGACCACCGATATGGCCAGTGTGCCGGTCTCCGTTATCGGGGAAGAAGTGGCTG
ATCTCAGCCACCGCGAAAATGACATCAAAAACGCCATTAACCTGATGTTCTGGGGAATATAAATGTCAGG
CATGAGATTATCAAAAAGGATCTTCACCTAGATCCTTTTCACGTAGAAAGCCAGTCCGCAGAAACGGTGC
TGACCCCGGATGAATGTCAGCTACTGGGCTATCTGGACAAGGGAAAACGCAAGCGCAAAGAGAAAGCAGG
TAGCTTGCAGTGGGCTTACATGGCGATAGCTAGACTGGGCGGTTTTATGGACAGCAAGCGAACCGGAATT
GCCAGCTGGGGCGCCCTCTGGTAAGGTTGGGAAGCCCTGCAAAGTAAACTGGATGGCTTTCTTGCCGCCA
AGGATCTGATGGCGCAGGGGATCAAGCTCTGATCAAGAGACAGGATGAGGATCGTTTCGCATGATTGAAC
AAGATGGATTGCACGCAGGTTCTCCGGCCGCTTGGGTGGAGAGGCTATTCGGCTATGACTGGGCACAACA
GACAATCGGCTGCTCTGATGCCGCCGTGTTCCGGCTGTCAGCGCAGGGGCGCCCGGTTCTTTTTGTCAAG
ACCGACCTGTCCGGTGCCCTGAATGAACTGCAAGACGAGGCAGCGCGGCTATCGTGGCTGGCCACGACGG
GCGTTCCTTGCGCAGCTGTGCTCGACGTTGTCACTGAAGCGGGAAGGGACTGGCTGCTATTGGGCGAAGT
GCCGGGGCAGGATCTCCTGTCATCTCACCTTGCTCCTGCCGAGAAAGTATCCATCATGGCTGATGCAATG
CGGCGGCTGCATACGCTTGATCCGGCTACCTGCCCATTCGACCACCAAGCGAAACATCGCATCGAGCGAG
CACGTACTCGGATGGAAGCCGGTCTTGTCGATCAGGATGATCTGGACGAAGAGCATCAGGGGCTCGCGCC
AGCCGAACTGTTCGCCAGGCTCAAGGCGAGCATGCCCGACGGCGAGGATCTCGTCGTGACCCATGCATGG
CGATGCCTGCTTGCCGAATATCATGGTGGAAAATGGCCGCTTTTCTGGATTCATCGACTGTGGCCGGCTG
GGTGTGGCGGACCGCTATCAGGACATAGCGTTGGCTACCCGTGATATTGCTGAAGAGCTTGGCGGCGAAT
GGGCTGACCGCTTCCTCGTGCTTTACGGTATCGCCGCTCCCGATTCGCAGCGCATCGCCTTCTATCGCCT
TCTTGACGAGTTCTTCTGAATTATTAACGCTTACAATTTCCTGATGCGGTATTTTCTCCTTACGCATCTG
TGCGGTATTTCACACCGCATCAGGTGGCACTTTTCGGGGAAATGTGCGCGGAACCCCTATTTGTTTATTT
TTCTAAATACATTCAAATATGTATCCGCTCATGAGATTATCAAAAAGGATCTTCACCTAGATCCTTTTAA
ATTAAAAATGAAGTTTTAAATCAATCTAAAGTATATATGAGTAAACTTGGTCTGACAGTTACCAATGCTT
AATCAGTGAGGCACCTATCTCAGCGATCTGTCTATTTCGTTCATCCATAGTTGCCTGACTCCCCGTCGTG
TAGATAACTACGATACGGGAGGGCTTACCATCTGGCCCCAGTGCTGCAATGATACCGCGAGACCCACGCT
CACCGGCTCCAGATTTATCAGCAATAAACCAGCCAGCCGGAAGGGCCGAGCGCAGAAGTGGTCCTGCAAC
TTTATCCGCCTCCATCCAGTCTATTAATTGTTGCCGGGAAGCTAGAGTAAGTAGTTCGCCAGTTAATAGT
TTGCGCAACGTTGTTGCCATTGCTACAGGCATCGTGGTGTCACGCTCGTCGTTTGGTATGGCTTCATTCA
GCTCCGGTTCCCAACGATCAAGGCGAGTTACATGATCCCCCATGTTGTGCAAAAAAGCGGTTAGCTCCTT
CGGTCCTCCGATCGTTGTCAGAAGTAAGTTGGCCGCAGTGTTATCACTCATGGTTATGGCAGCACTGCAT
AATTCTCTTACTGTCATGCCATCCGTAAGATGCTTTTCTGTGACTGGTGAATACTCAACCAAGTCATTCT
GAGAATAGTGTATGCGGCGACCGAGTTGCTCTTGCCCGGCGTCAATACGGGATAATACCGCGCCACATAG
CAGAACTTTAAAAGTGCTCATCATTGGAAAACGTTCTTCGGGGCGAAAACTCTCAAGGATCTTACCGCTG
TTGAGATCCAGTTCGATGTAACCCACTCGTGCACCCAACTGATCTTCAGCATCTTTTACTTTCACCAGCG
TTTCTGGGTGAGCAAAAACAGGAAGGCAAAATGCCGCAAAAAAGGGAATAAGGGCGACACGGAAATGTTG
AATACTCATACTCTTCCTTTTTCAATATTATTGAAGCATTTATCAGGGTTATTGTCTCATGACCAAAATC
CCTTAACGTGAGTTTTCGTTCCA
