>Addgene plasmid #58409 | Puro-Cas9 donor | addgene partial sequence | sequence record 93258 | M13pUC-Fwd 5'-CCCAGTCACGACGTTGTAAAACG-3'
AATTGTAATACGACTCACTATAGGGCGAATTGAATTTAGCGGCCGCGAATTCGCCCTTAGAGCAGAGCCA
GGAACCCCTGTAGGGAAGGGGCAGGAGAGCCAGGGGCATGAGATGGTGGACGAGGAAGGGGGACAGGGAA
GCCTGAGCGCCTCTCCTGGGCTTGCCAAGGACTCAAACCCAGAAGCCCAGAGCAGGGCCTTAGGGAAGCG
GGACCCTGCTCTGGGCGGAGGAATATGTCCCAGATAGCACTGGGGACTCTTTAAGGAAAGAAGGATGGAG
AAAGAGAAAGGGAGTAGAGGCGGCCACGACCTGGTGAACACCTAGGACGCACCATTCTCACAAAGGGAGT
TTTCCACACGGACACCCCCCTCCTCACCACAGCCCTGCCAGGACGGGGCTGGCTACTGGCCTTATCTCAC
AGGTAAAACTGACGCACGGAGGAACAATATAAATTGGGGACTAGAAAGGTGAAGAGCCAAAGTTAGAACT
CAGGACCAACTTATTCTGATTTTGTTTTTCCAAACTGCTTCTCCTCTTGGGAAGTGTAAGGAAGCTGCAG
CACCAGGATCAGTGAAACGCACCAGACAGCCGCGTCAGAGCAGCTCAGGTTCTGGGAGAGGGTAGCGCAG
GGTGGCCACTGAGAACCGGGCAGGTCACGCATCCCCCCCTTCCCTCCCACCCCCTGCCAAGCTCTCCCTC
CCAGGATCCTCTCTGGCTCCATCGTAAGCAAACCTTAGAGGTTCTGGCAAGGAGAGAGATGGCTCCAGGA
AATGGGGGTGTGTCACCAGATAAGGAATCTGCCTAACAGGAGGTGGGG
