>Addgene plasmid #58409 | Puro-Cas9 donor | addgene partial sequence | sequence record 93259 | hSpCas9-R1 5'-CGCTCGTGCTTCTTATCCTC-3'
GATCCGGTTCTTCCGTCTGGTGTATCTTCTTCTGGCGGTTCTCTTCAGCCGGGTGGCCTCGGCTGTTTCG
CCGCTGTCGAACAGCAGGGCTCCGATCAGGTTCTTCTTGATGCTGTGCCGGTCGGTGTTGCCCAGCACCT
TGAATTTCTTGCTGGGCACCTTGTACTCGTCGGTGATCACGGCCCAGCCCACAGAGTTGGTGCCGATGTC
CAGGCCGATGCTGTACTTCTTGTCGGCTGCTGGGACTCCGTGGATACCGACCTTCCGCTTCTTCTTTGGG
GCCATCTTATCGTCATCGTCTTTGTAATCAATATCATGATCCTTGTAGTCTCCGTCGTGGTCCTTATAGT
CCATGGTGGCACCGGTCCAACCTGAAAACCGCGGAGCCTGCTTTTTTGTACAAACTTGTTGATCGGAATT
CTCCAGGCGATCTGACGGTTCACTAAACGAGCTCTGCTTATATAGGCCTCCCACCGTACACGCCTACCTC
GACATACGTTCTCTATCACTGATAGGGAGTAAACTCGACATACGTTCTCTATCACTGATAGGGATAAACT
CGACATACGTTCTCTATCACTGATAGGGAGTAAACTCGACATACGTTCTCTATCACTGATAGGGAGTAAA
CTCGACATACGTTCTCTATCACTGATAGGGAGTAAACTCGACATCGTTCTCTATCACTGATAGGGAGTAA
ACTCGACATACGT
