>Addgene plasmid #58409 | Puro-Cas9 donor | addgene partial sequence | sequence record 93263 | SV40pA-R 5'-GAAATTTGTGATGCTATTGC-3'
TTATAAGCTGCAATAAACAAGTTAACAACAACAATTGCATTCATTTTATGTTTCAGGTTCAGGGGGAGGT
GTGGGAGGTTTTTTAAAGCAAGTAAAACCTCTACAAATGTGGTATGGCTGATTATGATCCTCTAGAGATA
TCGTCGACAAGCTTATCGATGCGGCCGCGCTAGCACGCGTCAGCTGACTAGAGGATCCCCGGATCAACCA
CTTTGTACAAGAAAGCTGGGTCGGCGCGCCCACCCTTGAATTCTTACTTTTTCTTTTTTGCCTGGCCGGC
CTTTTTCGTGGCCGCCGGCCTTTTGTCGCCTCCCAGCTGAGACAGGTCGATCCGTGTCTCGTACAGGCCG
GTGATGCTCTGGTGGATCAGGGTGGCGTCCAGCACCTCTTTGGTGCTGGTGTACCTCTTCCGGTCGATGG
TGGTGTCAAAGTACTTGAAGGCGGCAGGGGCTCCCAGATTGGTCAGGGTAAACAGGTGGATGATATTCTC
GGCCTGCTCTCTGATGGGCTTATCCCGGTGCTTGTTGTAGGCGGACAGCACTTTGTCCAGATTAGCGTCG
GCCAGGATCACTCTCTTGGAGAACTCGCTGATCTGCTCGATGATCTCGTCCAGGTAGTGCTTGTGCTGTT
CCACAAACAGCTGTTTCTGCTCATTATCCTCGGGGGAGCCCTTCAGCTTCTCATAGTGGCTGGCCAGGTA
CAGGAAGTTCACATATTTGGAGGGCAGGGCCAGTTCGTTTCCCTTCTGCAGTTCGCCGGCAGAGGCCAGC
ATTCTCTTCCGGCCGTTTTCCAGCTCGAACAGGGAGTACTTAGGCAGCTTGATGATCAGGTCCTTTTTCA
CTTCTTTGTAGCCCTTGGCTTCCAGAAAGTCGATGGGATTCTTCTCGAAGCTGCTTCTTTCCATGATGGT
GATCCCCAGCAGCTCTTTCACACTCTTCAGTTTCTTGGACTTGCCCTTTTCCACTTTGGCCACCACCAGC
ACAGAATAGGCCACGGTGGG
