>Addgene plasmid #58409 | Puro-Cas9 donor | addgene partial sequence | sequence record 93267 | bgh_pA_d2r 5'-ACTCAGACAATGCGATGCAAtttc-3'
AGTGGGAGTGGCACCTTCCAGGGTCAAGGAAGGCACGGGGGAGGGGCAAACAACAGATGGCTGGCAACTA
GAAGGCACAGTCGAGGCTGATCAGCGGGTTTAAACGGGCCCTCTAGATCAGGCACCGGGCTTGCGGGTCA
TGCACCAGGTGCGCGGTCCTTCGGGCACCTCGACGTCGGCGGTGACGGTGAAGCCGAGCCGCTCGTAGAA
GGGGAGGTTGCGGGGCGCGGAGGTCTCCAGGAAGGCGGGCACCCCGGCGCGCTCGGCCGCCTCCACTCCG
GGGAGCACGACGGCGCTGCCCAGACCCTTGCCCTGGTGGTCGGGCGAGACGCCGACGGTGGCCAGGAACC
ACGCGGGCTCCTTGGGCCGGTGCGGCGCCAGGAGGCCTTCCATCTGTTGCTGCGCGGCCAGCCGGGAACC
GCTCAACTCGGCCATGCGCGGGCCGATCTCGGCGAACACCGCCCCCGCTTCGACGCTCTCCGGCGTGGTC
CAGACCGCCACCGCGGCGCCGTCGTCCGCGACCCACACCTTGCCGATGTCGAGCCCGACGCGCGTGAGGA
AGAGTTCTTGCAGCTCGGTGACCCGCTCGATGTGGCGGTCCGGATCGACGGTGTGGCGCGTGGCGGGGTA
GTCGGCGAACGCGGCGGCGAGGGTGCGTACGGCCCTGGGGACGTCGTCGCGGGTGGCGAGGCGCACCGTG
GGCTTGTACTCGGTCATCTCGAGCCTAGGGCCGGGATTCTCCTCCACGTCACCGCATGTTAGAAGACTTC
CTCTGCCCTCTCCGCTGCCAGATCTCTCGAGGCCCTGTGGGAGGAAGAGAAGAGGTCAGAAGCTTGCCCC
ACTGTGGGGTGGAGGGGACAGATAAAAGTACCCAGAACCAGAGCCACATTAACCGGCCCTGG
