>Addgene plasmid #58409 | Puro-Cas9 donor | addgene partial sequence | sequence record 93271 | M13pUC-Rev 5'-AGCGGATAACAATTTCACACAGG-3'
TGACCATGATTACGCCAAGCTCAGAATTAACCCTCACTAAAGGGACTAGTCCTGCAGGTTTAAACGAATT
CGCCCTTTGCTTTCTCTGACCAGCATTCTCTCCCCTGGGCCTGTGCCGCTTTCTGTCTGCAGCTTGTGGC
CTGGGTCACCTCTACGGCTGGCCCAGATCCTTCCCTGCCGCCTCCTTCAGGTTCCGTCTTCCTCCACTCC
CTCTTCCCCTTGCTCTCTGCTGTGTTGCTGCCCAAGGATGCTCTTTCCGGAGCACTTCCTTCTCGGCGCT
GCACCACGTGATGTCCTCTGAGCGGATCCTCCCCGTGTCTGGGTCCTCTCCGGGCATCTCTCCTCCCTCA
CCCAACCCCATGCCGTCTTCACTCGCTGGGTTCCCTTTTCCTTCTCCTTCTGGGGCCTGTGCCATCTCTC
GTTTCTTAGGATGGCCTTCTCCGACGGATGTCTCCCTTGCGTCCCGCCTCCCCTTCTTGTAGGCCTGCAT
CATCACCGTTTTTCTGGACAACCCCAAAGTACCCCGTCTCCCTGGCTTTAGCCACCTCTCCATCCTCTTG
CTTTCTTTGCCTGGACACCCCGTTCTCCTGTGGATTCGGGTCACCTCTCACTCCTTTCATTTGGGCAGCT
CCCCTACCCCCCTTACCTCTCTAGTCTGTGCTAGCTCTTCCAGCCCCCTGTCATGGCATCTTCCAGGGGT
CCGAGAGCTCAGCTAGTCTTCTTCCTCCAACCCGGGCCCCTATGTCCACTTCAGGACAGCATGTTTGCTG
CCTCCAGGGATCCTGTGTCCCCGAGCTGGGACCACCTTATATTCCCAGGGCCGGTTAATGTGGCTCTGGT
TCTGGGTACTTTTATCTGTCCCCTCCACCCCACAGTGGGG
