>Addgene plasmid #58409 | Puro-Cas9 donor | addgene partial sequence | sequence record 93272 | LNCX 5'-AGCTCGTTTAGTGAACCGTCAGATC-3'
AATTCCGATCAACAAGTTTGTACAAAAAAGCAGGCTCCGCGGTTTTCAGGTTGGACCGGTGCCACCATGG
ACTATAAGGACCACGACGGAGACTACAAGGATCATGATATTGATTACAAAGACGATGACGATAAGATGGC
CCCAAAGAAGAAGCGGAAGGTCGGTATCCACGGAGTCCCAGCAGCCGACAAGAAGTACAGCATCGGCCTG
GACATCGGCACCAACTCTGTGGGCTGGGCCGTGATCACCGACGAGTACAAGGTGCCCAGCAAGAAATTCA
AGGTGCTGGGCAACACCGACCGGCACAGCATCAAGAAGAACCTGATCGGAGCCCTGCTGTTCGACAGCGG
CGAAACAGCCGAGGCCACCCGGCTGAAGAGAACCGCCAGAAGAAGATACACCAGACGGAAGAACCGGATC
TGCTATCTGCAAGAGATCTTCAGCAACGAGATGGCCAAGGTGGACGACAGCTTCTTCCACAGACTGGAAG
AGTCCTTCCTGGTGGAAGAGGATAAGAAGCACGAGCGGCACCCCATCTTCGGCAACATCGTGGACGAGGT
GGCCTACCACGAGAAGTACCCCACCATCTACCACCTGAGAAAGAAACTGGTGGACAGCACCGACAAGGCC
GACCTGCGGCTGATCTATCTGGCCCTGGCCCACATGATCAAGTTCCGGGGCCACTTCCTGATCGAGGGCG
ACCTGAACCCCGACAACAGCGACGTGGACAAGCTGTTCATCCAGCTGGTGCAGACCTACAACCAGCTGTT
CGAGGAAAACCCCATCAACGCCAGCGGCGTGGACGCCAAGGCCATCCTGTCTGCCAGACTGAGCAAGAGC
AGACGGCTGGAAAATCTGATCGCCCAGCTGCCCGGCGAGAAGAAGAATGGCCTGTTCGGAAACCTGATTG
CCCTGAGCCTGGGCCTGACCCCCAACTTCA
