>Addgene plasmid #58409 | Puro-Cas9 donor | addgene partial sequence | sequence record 93273 | dCas9-R2 5'-GGGTTTCCACCAGCTGTCTC-3'
GCTCAGGCCGCCTCTCTCGGCCTTGGTCAGATTGTCGAACTTTCTCTGGGTAATCAGCTTGGCGTTCAGC
AGCTGCCGCCAGTAGTTCTTCATCTTCTTCACGACCTCTTCGGAGGGCACGTTGTCGCTCTTGCCCCGGT
TCTTGTCGCTTCTGGTCAGCACCTTGTTGTCGATGGAGTCGTCCTTCAGAAAGCTCTGAGGCACGATATG
GTCCACATCGTAGTCGGACAGCCGGTTGATGTCCAGTTCCTGGTCCACGTACATATCCCGCCCATTCTGC
AGGTAGTACAGGTACAGCTTCTCGTTCTGCAGCTGGGTGTTTTCCACGGGGTGTTCTTTCAGGATCTGGC
TGCCCAGCTCTTTGATGCCCTCTTCGATCCGCTTCATTCTCTCGCGGCTGTTCTTCTGTCCCTTCTGGGT
GGTCTGGTTCTCTCTGGCCATTTCGATCACGATGTTCTCGGGCTTGTGCCGGCCCATCACTTTCACGAGC
TCGTCCACCACCTTCACTGTCTGCAGGATGCCCTTCTTAATGGCGGGGCTGCCGGCCAGATTGGCAATGT
GCTCGTGCAGGCTATCGCCCTGGCCGGACACCTGGGCTTTCTGGATGTCCTCTTTAAAGGTCAGGCTGTC
GTCGTGGATCAGCTGCATGAAGTTTCTGTTGGCGAAGCCGTCGGACTTCAGGAAATCCAGGATTGTCTTG
CCGGACTGCTTGTCCCGGATGCCGTTGATCAGCTTCCGGCTCAGCCTGCCCCAGCCGGTGTATCTCCGCC
GCTTCAGCTGCTTCATCACTTTGTCGTCGAACAGGTGGGCATAGGTTTTCAGCCGTTCCTCGATCATCTC
TCTGTCCTCAA
